>Addgene plasmid #229963 | psBIG2abc | addgene full sequence | sequence record 461278 | Addgene NGS Result
TTCTCTGTCACAGAATGAAAATTTTTCTGTCATCTCTTCGTTATTAATGTTTGTAATTGACTGAATATCA
ACGCTTATTTGCAGCCTGAACTGAACAGGAGGGACAGCTGATAGAAACAGAAGCCACTGGAGCACCTCAA
AAACACCATCATACACTAAATCAGTAAGTTGGCAGCATCACCCGACGCACTTTGCGCCGAATAAATACCT
GTGACGGAAGATCACTTCGCAGAATAAATAAATCCTGGTGTCCCTGTTGATACCGGGAAGCCCTGGGCCA
ACTTTTGGCGAAAATGAGACGTTGATCGGCACGTAAGAGGTTCCAACTTTCACCATAATGAAATAAGATC
ACTACCGGGCGTATTTTTTGAGTTATCGAGATTTTCAGGAGCTAAGGAAGCTAAAATGGAGAAAAAAATC
ACTGGATATACCACCGTTGATATATCCCAATGGCATCGTAAAGAACATTTTGAGGCATTTCAGTCAGTTG
CTCAATGTACCTATAACCAGACCGTTCAGCTGGATATTACGGCCTTTTTAAAGACCGTAAAGAAAAATAA
GCACAAGTTTTATCCGGCCTTTATTCACATTCTTGCCCGCCTGATGAATGCTCATCCGGAATTCCGTATG
GCAATGAAAGACGGTGAGCTGGTGATATGGGATAGTGTTCACCCTTGTTACACCGTTTTCCATGAGCAAA
CTGAAACGTTTTCATCGCTCTGGAGTGAATACCACGACGATTTCCGGCAGTTTCTACACATATATTCGCA
AGATGTGGCGTGTTACGGTGAAAACCTGGCCTATTTCCCTAAAGGGTTTATTGAGAATATGTTTTTCGTC
TCAGCCAATCCCTGGGTGAGTTTCACCAGTTTTGATTTAAACGTGGCCAATATGGACAACTTCTTCGCCC
CCGTTTTCACCATGGGCAAATATTATACGCAAGGCGACAAGGTGCTGATGCCGCTGGCGATTCAGGTTCA
TCATGCCGTTTGTGATGGCTTCCATGTCGGCAGAATGCTTAATGAATTACAACAGTACTGCGATGAGTGG
CAGGGCGGGGCGTAATTTTTTTAAGGCAGTTATTGGTGCCCTTAAACGCCTGGTTGCTACGCCTGAATAA
GTGATAATAAGCGGATGAATGGCAGAAATTCGAAAGCAAATTCGACCCGGTCGTCGGTTCAGGGCAGGGT
CGTTAAATAGCCGCTTATGTCTATTGCTGGTTTACCGGTTTATTGACTACCGGAAGCAGTGTGACCGTGT
GCTTCTCAAATGCCTGAGGCCAGTTTGCTCAGGCTCTCCCCGTGGAGGTAATAATTGACGATATGATCAT
TTATTCTGCCTCCCAGAGCCTGATGGCGAATGGGACGCGCCCGAGTTTTCGTTCCACTGAGCGTCAGACC
CCGTAGAAAAGATCAAAGGATCTTCTTGAGATCCTTTTTTTCTGCGCGTAATCTGCTGCTTGCAAACAAA
AAAACCACCGCTACCAGCGGTGGTTTGTTTGCCGGATCAAGAGCTACCAACTCTTTTTCCGAAGGTAACT
GGCTTCAGCAGAGCGCAGATACCAAATACTATTCTTCTAGTGTAGCCGTAGTTAGGCCACCACTTCAAGA
ACTCTGTAGCACCGCCTACATACCTCGCTCTGCTAATCCTGTTACCAGTGGCTGCTGCCAGTGGCGATAA
GTCGTGTCTTACCGGGTTGGACTCAAGACGATAGTTACCGGATAAGGCGCAGCGGTCGGGCTGAACGGGG
GGTTCGTGCACACAGCCCAGCTTGGAGCGAACGACCTACACCGAACTGAGATACCTACAGCGTGAGCTAT
GAGAAAGCGCCACGCTTCCCGAAGGGAGAAAGGCGGACAGGTATCCGGTAAGCGGCAGGGTCGGAACAGG
AGAGCGCACGAGGGAGCTTCCAGGGGGAAACGCCTGGTATCTTTATAGTCCTGTCGGGTTTCGCCACCTC
TGACTTGAGCGTCGATTTTTGTGATGCTCGTCAGGGGGGCGGAGCCTATGGAAAAACGCCAGCAACGCGG
CCTTTTTACGGTTCCTGGCCTTTTGCTGGCCTTTTGCTCACATGTTCTTTCCTGCGTTATCCCCTGATTC
TGTGGATAACCGTATTACCGCCTTTGAGTGAGCTGATACCGCTCGCCGCAGCCGAACGACCGAGCGCAGC
GAGTCAGTGAGCGAGGAAGCGGAAGAGCGCCTGATGCGGTATTTTCTCCTTACGCATCTGTGCGGTATTT
CACACCGCATAGACCAGCCGCGTAACCTGGCAAAATCGGTTACGGTTGAGTAATAAATGGATGCCCTGCG
TAAGCGGGTGTGGGCGGACAATAAAGTCTTAAACTGAACAAAATAGATCTAAACTATGACAATAAAGTCT
TAAACTAGACAGAATAGTTGTAAACTGAAATCAGTCCAGTTATGCTGTGAAAAAGCATACTGGACTTTTG
TTATGGCTAAAGCAAACTCTTCATTTTCTGAAGTGCAAATTGCCCGTCGTATTAAAGAGGGGCGTGGCCA
AGGGCATGGTAAAGACTATATTCGCGGCGTTGTGACAATTTACCGAACAACTCCGCGGCCGGGAAGCCGA
TCTCGGCTTGAACGAATTGTTAGGTGGCGGTACTTGGGTCGATATCAAAGTGCATCACTTCTTCCCGTAT
GCCCAACTTTGTATAGAGAGCCACTGCGGGATCGTCACCGTAATCTGCTTGCACGTAGATCACATAAGCA
CCAAGCGCGTTGGCCTCATGCTTGAGGAGATTGATGAGCGCGGTGGCAATGCCCTGCCTCCGGTGCTCGC
CGGAGACTGCGAGATCATAGATATAGATCTCACTACGCGGCTGCTCAAACTTGGGCAGAACGTAAGCCGC
GAGAGCGCCAACAACCGCTTCTTGGTCGAAGGCAGCAAGCGCGATGAATGTCTTACTACGGAGCAAGTTC
CCGAGGTAATCGGAGTCCGGCTGATGTTGGGAGTAGGTGGCTACGTCTCCGAACTCACGACCGAAAAGAT
CAAGAGCAGCCCGCATGGATTTGACTTGGTCAGGGCCGAGCCTACATGTGCGAATGATGCCCATACTTGA
GCCACCTAACTTTGTTTTAGGGCGACTGCCCTGCTGCGTAACATCGTTGCTGCTGCGTAACATCGTTGCT
GCTCCATAACATCAAACATCGACCCACGGCGTAACGCGCTTGCTGCTTGGATGCCCGAGGCATAGACTGT
ACAAAAAAACAGTCATAACAAGCCATGAAAACCGCCACTGCGCCGTTACCACCGCTGCGTTCGGTCAAGG
TTCTGGACCAGTTGCGTGAGCGCATACGCTACTTGCATTACAGTTTACGAACCGAACAGGCTTATGTCAA
CTGGGTTTGTGCCTTCATCCGTTTCCACGGTGTGCGTCACCCGGCAACCTTGGGCAGCAGCGAAGTCGAG
GCATTTCTGTCCTGGCTGGCGAACGAGCGCAAGGTTTCGGTCTCCACGCATCGTCAGGCATTGGCGGCCT
TGCTGTTCTTCTACGGCAAGGTGCTGTGCACGGATCTGCCCTTGCTTCAGGAGATCGGTAGACCTCGGCC
GTCGCGGCGCTTGCCGGTGGTGCTGACCCCGGATGAAGTGGTTCGCATCCTCGGTTTTCTGGAAGGCGAG
CATCGTTTGTTCGCCCAGGACTCTAGCTATAGTTCTAGTGGTTGGCTACAGCTTTGTTTGTACTATCAAC
AGGTTGAACTGCTGATCAACAGATCCTCTACGCGGCCGCGGTACCATAACTTCGTATAGCATACATTATA
CGAAGTTATCTGGCCTAGGTTAATTAAACGCTCTATGGTCTAAAGTTTAAACCTAATGATGCCTGATGTT
TCAATCAGGAGATCCGAACCAGATAAGTGAAATCTAGTTCCAAACTATTTTGTCATTTTTAATTTTCGTA
TTAGCTTACGACGCTACACCCAGTTCCCATCTATTTTGTCACTCTTCCCTAAATAATCCTTAAAAACTCC
ATTTCCACCCCTCCCAGTTCCCAACTATTTTGTCCGCCCACAGCGGGGCATTTTTCTTCCTGTTATGTTT
TTAATCAAACATCCTGCCAACTCCATGTGACAAACCGTCATCTTCGGCTACTTT
Features (pLannotate 1.2.2; 12 found; start..end, strand, type, name):
     91..182     -  mobile_element IS1 (fragment): prokaryotic transposable element IS1
    303..405     +  promoter       cat promoter: promoter of the E. coli cat gene encoding chloramphenicol acetyltransferase
    406..1065    +  CDS            CmR: chloramphenicol acetyltransferase; cat; confers resistance to chloramphenicol
   1426..2014    +  rep_origin     ori: high-copy-number ColE1/pMB1/pBR322/pUC origin of replication
   2200..2251    -  misc_feature   bom (fragment): basis of mobility region from pBR322
   2319..2543    -  mobile_element Tn7R: mini-Tn7 element (right end of the Tn7 transposon) Tn7
   2610..3143    -  CDS            GmR: gentamycin acetyltransferase; aacC1; confers resistance to gentamycin
   3332..3360    -  promoter       Pc promoter: intI1 (promoter lies within the coding sequence); class 1 integron promoter
   3338..3700    -  CDS            YPR2_ECOLX (fragment): Protein predicted: Swiss-Prot protein existence level 4. From Escherichia coli.
   3700..3727    -  rep_origin     R6K γ ori (fragment): γ replication origin from E. coli plasmid R6K; requires the R6K initiator protein pi for replication
   3756..3789    +  protein_bind   loxP: Cre-mediated recombination occurs in the 8-bp core sequence (GCATACAT). Cre recombinase
   3867..4032    -  mobile_element Tn7L: mini-Tn7 element (left end of the Tn7 transposon) Tn7
