[The description below was written by a language model from this plasmid's Addgene catalogue record and pLannotate feature annotations shown in this document.]
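Description:
psBIG2abc is an empty recipient backbone from the biGMamAct toolkit, which the record describes as an adaptation of the biGBac multigene assembly system for mammalian cells. It derives from the pBIG backbone and is catalogued as a mammalian expression and CRISPR vector. It carries no insert of its own. Instead, psBIG plasmids serve as the acceptors in the multi-assembly step, where several cassettes are joined by Gibson cloning. According to the associated publication title, the assembled cargo is intended for CRISPR/Cas9-mediated docking of large functional DNA payloads at the ACTB locus. The record does not detail how this plasmid contributes to that docking step, and the feature table annotates no homology arms, guide RNA elements or mammalian promoters.

The sequenced plasmid is 4,114 nt and is propagated in E. coli as a high-copy plasmid from a ColE1/pUC-type origin. It is selected with both chloramphenicol and gentamicin. Chloramphenicol acetyltransferase is expressed from its native cat promoter, and the aacC1 gentamicin acetyltransferase is driven by a class 1 integron Pc promoter. The gentamicin cassette and a single loxP site lie between the Tn7R and Tn7L ends. This mini-Tn7 arrangement is inherited from the baculovirus-oriented parent vectors, where it allows Tn7 transposition into a bacmid, and the loxP site allows Cre-mediated fusion with other plasmids. Several short fragments are also annotated, namely pieces of IS1, the pBR322 bom region and the R6K γ origin. These appear to be remnants of the backbone's history rather than functional parts, and the R6K fragment is far too short to act as an origin.
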