Addgene plasmid #229963: psBIG2abc
Purpose: (Empty Backbone) bigMamAct is evolution of biGBac for mammalian cells. psBIG plasmids are recipient of multi-assembly step by Gibson cloning
Depositing lab: Martin Pelosse. Depositing organization: European Molecular Biology Laboratory (EMBL), Grenoble. Publication: biGMamAct: efficient CRISPR/Cas9-mediated docking of large functional DNA cargoes at the ACTB locus. Pelosse M, Marcia M. Synthetic Biology 2025.02.13 10.1093/synbio/ysaf003.
Backbone
  Vector backbone: pBIG
  Vector type: Mammalian Expression, CRISPR
Growth in bacteria
  Bacterial resistance: Chloramphenicol and Gentamicin, 25 & 10 μg/mL
  Growth temperature: 37°C
  Growth strain: DH5alpha
  Copy number: High Copy
Gene/Insert
  Gene/Insert name: None
Terms and licenses: Academic/Nonprofit Terms; Industry Terms: Not Available to Industry
Depositor comments: Please visit https://doi.org/10.1101/2024.04.18.590029 for bioRxiv preprint.
How to cite: psBIG2abc was a gift from Martin Pelosse (Addgene plasmid # 229963 ; http://n2t.net/addgene:229963 ; RRID:Addgene_229963)
